Addgene plasmid #233080: pU6-sgRNA-S1b (BsaI)-CBh-eCas12f1i
Purpose: Expression vector for sgRNA-S1b and eCas12f1i
Depositing lab: Kyoungmi Kim. Publication: Robust genome editing activity and the applications of enhanced miniature CRISPR-Cas12f1. Park SJ, Ju S, Jung WJ, Jeong TY, Yoon DE, Lee JH, Yang J, Lee H, Choi J, Kim HS, Kim K. Nat Commun. 2025 Jan 15;16(1):677. doi: 10.1038/s41467-025-56048-w. PubMed 39809780.
Backbone
  Vector backbone: PX458
  Backbone manufacturer: Feng Zhang Lab
  Backbone size w/o insert (bp): 2978
  Total vector size (bp): 8451
  Vector type: Mammalian Expression, CRISPR
Growth in bacteria
  Bacterial resistance: Ampicillin, 100 μg/mL
  Growth temperature: 37°C
  Growth strain: DH5alpha
  Copy number: High Copy
Gene/Insert
  Gene/Insert name: U6-sgRNA-S1b (BsaI)-Cbh-bpNLS-eCas12f1i-2xFLAG-P2A-EGFP
  Species: Synthetic
  Insert size (bp): 5473
  Promoter: hU6, CBh
  Tag / fusion protein: 2xFLAG
  Cloning method: Gibson Cloning
  Sequencing primers: 5′ GAGGGCCTATTTCCCATGATT
Terms and licenses: Academic/Nonprofit Terms; Industry Terms: Not Available to Industry
How to cite: pU6-sgRNA-S1b (BsaI)-CBh-eCas12f1i was a gift from Kyoungmi Kim (Addgene plasmid # 233080 ; http://n2t.net/addgene:233080 ; RRID:Addgene_233080)
