[The description below was written by a language model from this plasmid's Addgene catalogue record and pLannotate feature annotations shown in this document.]
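Description:
pU6-sgRNA-S1b (BsaI)-CBh-eCas12f1i is an all-in-one mammalian CRISPR expression plasmid built on the PX458 backbone (about 8.4 kb). It carries both a guide RNA cassette and an engineered miniature Cas12f1 effector. It is propagated in E. coli as a high-copy plasmid through a ColE1/pUC-type origin and selected with ampicillin via the β-lactamase gene. An f1 phage origin and a single AAV2 ITR remnant, both carried over from the parental backbone, are also annotated.

The human U6 RNA polymerase III promoter drives the sgRNA-S1b scaffold, and the BsaI designation indicates that spacer sequences are inserted by Type IIS cloning. Between the U6 promoter and the second cassette, the annotation detects a lac promoter/operator, a lacZα fragment and a pUC-type multiple cloning site. These may form a stuffer that the spacer replaces, but the record does not say so.

The CBh promoter (CMV enhancer, chicken β-actin promoter and hybrid intron) drives a single open reading frame listed as bpNLS-eCas12f1i-2xFLAG-P2A-EGFP, terminated by the bGH polyadenylation signal. The bipartite nuclear localisation signal directs the protein to the nucleus, the FLAG tags allow detection, and the P2A peptide releases EGFP as a separate marker for identifying or sorting transfected cells.

Within this reading frame the automated annotation also finds a Dnmt3l fragment and a ZNF10 KRAB repression domain. Together with the "i" suffix, these suggest an interference or epigenetic-silencing fusion rather than a cutting nuclease. The catalogue fields do not describe these domains, and the Cas12f1 coding region itself is not annotated, so this reading is tentative. The stated purpose is simply co-expression of sgRNA-S1b and eCas12f1i in mammalian cells.
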