Features (pLannotate 1.2.2; 25 found; start..end, strand, type, name):
      1..456     +  rep_origin     f1 ori (sequence partly withheld): f1 bacteriophage origin of replication; arrow indicates direction of (+) strand synthesis
    457..506     -  misc_feature   bom (fragment): basis of mobility region from pBR322
    608..643     -  CDS            rop (fragment): Rop protein, which maintains plasmids at low copy number; rop
    738..842     +  promoter       AmpR promoter: bla
    843..1703    +  CDS            AmpR: β-lactamase; bla; confers resistance to ampicillin, carbenicillin, and related antibiotics
   1874..2462    +  rep_origin     ori: high-copy-number ColE1/pMB1/pBR322/pUC origin of replication
   2524..2764    +  promoter       U6 promoter: RNA polymerase III promoter for human U6 snRNA
   2974..3009    +  CDS            rop (fragment): Rop protein, which maintains plasmids at low copy number; rop
   3111..3210    +  misc_feature   bom (fragment): basis of mobility region from pBR322
   3216..3373    -  CDS            lacZα (fragment): LacZα fragment of β-galactosidase; lacZ fragment
   3370..3426    +  misc_feature   MCS: pUC18/19 multiple cloning site
   3463..3479    -  protein_bind   lac operator: The lac repressor binds to the lac operator to inhibit transcription in E. coli. This inhibition can be relieved by adding lactose or isopropyl-β-D-thiogalactopyranoside (IPTG). lac repressor encoded by lacI
   3487..3517    -  promoter       lac promoter: promoter for the E. coli lac operon
   3572..3857    +  enhancer       CMV enhancer: human cytomegalovirus immediate early enhancer; contains an 18-bp deletion relative to the standard CMV enhancer
   3859..4000    +  promoter       chicken β-actin promoter (fragment): No description available
   3986..4105    +  promoter       chicken β-actin promoter (fragment): No description available
   4106..4333    +  intron         hybrid intron: hybrid between chicken β-actin (CBA) and minute virus of mice (MMV) introns (Gray et al., 2011)
   4408..5049    +  CDS            Dnmt3l (fragment): DNM3L_MOUSE - Experimental evidence at protein level: Swiss-Prot protein existence level 1. Catalytically inactive regulatory factor of DNA methyltransferases that can either promote or inhibit DNA methylation depending on the context (PubMed:11719692, PubMed:15318244, PubMed:15671018, PubMed:24074865). Essential for the function of DNMT3A and DNMT3B: activates DNMT3A and DNMT3B by binding to their catalytic domain (PubMed:15671018). Acts by accelerating the binding of DNA and S-adenosyl-L-methionine (AdoMet) to the methyltransferases and dissociates from the complex after DNA binding to the m
   6919..7104    +  CDS            KRAB: Krüppel-associated box (KRAB) transcriptional repression domain from the human zinc finger protein ZNF10 (Margolin et al., 1994)
   7117..7133    +  CDS            5xFLAG (fragment): five tandem FLAG® epitope tags
   7144..7165    +  CDS            2xFLAG (fragment): two tandem FLAG® epitope tags
   7231..7950    +  CDS            EGFP: the original enhanced GFP (Yang et al., 1996) mammalian codon-optimized
   7990..8101    +  polyA_signal   bGH poly(A) signal: bovine growth hormone polyadenylation signal
   8206..8346    +  repeat_region  AAV2 ITR: inverted terminal repeat of adeno-associated virus serotype 2 inverted
   8351..8402    -  misc_feature   bom (fragment): basis of mobility region from pBR322
>Addgene plasmid #233080 | pU6-sgRNA-S1b (BsaI)-CBh-eCas12f1i | addgene full sequence | sequence record 470086 | Addgene NGS Result
[77 nt withheld, positions 1-77]
T
[46 nt withheld, positions 79-124]
C
[141 nt withheld, positions 126-266]
CCTTTGACGTTGGAGTCCACGTTCTTT
[37 nt withheld, positions 294-330]
ACTCTATCTCGGGCTATTCTTTTGATTTATAAGGGATTTTGCCGATTTCGGTCTATTGGTTAAAAAATGA
GCTGATTTAACAAAAATTTAACGCGAATTTTAACAAAATATTAACGTTTACAATTTTATGGTGCACTCTC
AGTACAATCTGCTCTGATGCCGCATAGTTAAGCCAGCCCCGACACCCGCCAACACCCGCTGACGCGCCCT
GACGGGCTTGTCTGCTCCCGGCATCCGCTTACAGACAAGCTGTGACCGTCTCCGGGAGCTGCATGTGTCA
GAGGTTTTCACCGTCATCACCGAAACGCGCGAGACGAAAGGGCCTCGTGATACGCCTATTTTTATAGGTT
AATGTCATGATAATAATGGTTTCTTAGACGTCAGGTGGCACTTTTCGGGGAAATGTGCGCGGAACCCCTA
TTTGTTTATTTTTCTAAATACATTCAAATATGTATCCGCTCATGAGACAATAACCCTGATAAATGCTTCA
ATAATATTGAAAAAGGAAGAGTATGAGTATTCAACATTTCCGTGTCGCCCTTATTCCCTTTTTTGCGGCA
TTTTGCCTTCCTGTTTTTGCTCACCCAGAAACGCTGGTGAAAGTAAAAGATGCTGAAGATCAGTTGGGTG
CACGAGTGGGTTACATCGAACTGGATCTCAACAGCGGTAAGATCCTTGAGAGTTTTCGCCCCGAAGAACG
TTTTCCAATGATGAGCACTTTTAAAGTTCTGCTATGTGGCGCGGTATTATCCCGTATTGACGCCGGGCAA
GAGCAACTCGGTCGCCGCATACACTATTCTCAGAATGACTTGGTTGAGTACTCACCAGTCACAGAAAAGC
ATCTTACGGATGGCATGACAGTAAGAGAATTATGCAGTGCTGCCATAACCATGAGTGATAACACTGCGGC
CAACTTACTTCTGACAACGATCGGAGGACCGAAGGAGCTAACCGCTTTTTTGCACAACATGGGGGATCAT
GTAACTCGCCTTGATCGTTGGGAACCGGAGCTGAATGAAGCCATACCAAACGACGAGCGTGACACCACGA
TGCCTGTAGCAATGGCAACAACGTTGCGCAAACTATTAACTGGCGAACTACTTACTCTAGCTTCCCGGCA
ACAATTAATAGACTGGATGGAGGCGGATAAAGTTGCAGGACCACTTCTGCGCTCGGCCCTTCCGGCTGGC
TGGTTTATTGCTGATAAATCTGGAGCCGGTGAGCGTGGAAGCCGCGGTATCATTGCAGCACTGGGGCCAG
ATGGTAAGCCCTCCCGTATCGTAGTTATCTACACGACGGGGAGTCAGGCAACTATGGATGAACGAAATAG
ACAGATCGCTGAGATAGGTGCCTCACTGATTAAGCATTGGTAACTGTCAGACCAAGTTTACTCATATATA
CTTTAGATTGATTTAAAACTTCATTTTTAATTTAAAAGGATCTAGGTGAAGATCCTTTTTGATAATCTCA
TGACCAAAATCCCTTAACGTGAGTTTTCGTTCCACTGAGCGTCAGACCCCGTAGAAAAGATCAAAGGATC
TTCTTGAGATCCTTTTTTTCTGCGCGTAATCTGCTGCTTGCAAACAAAAAAACCACCGCTACCAGCGGTG
GTTTGTTTGCCGGATCAAGAGCTACCAACTCTTTTTCCGAAGGTAACTGGCTTCAGCAGAGCGCAGATAC
CAAATACTGTTCTTCTAGTGTAGCCGTAGTTAGGCCACCACTTCAAGAACTCTGTAGCACCGCCTACATA
CCTCGCTCTGCTAATCCTGTTACCAGTGGCTGCTGCCAGTGGCGATAAGTCGTGTCTTACCGGGTTGGAC
TCAAGACGATAGTTACCGGATAAGGCGCAGCGGTCGGGCTGAACGGGGGGTTCGTGCACACAGCCCAGCT
TGGAGCGAACGACCTACACCGAACTGAGATACCTACAGCGTGAGCTATGAGAAAGCGCCACGCTTCCCGA
AGGGAGAAAGGCGGACAGGTATCCGGTAAGCGGCAGGGTCGGAACAGGAGAGCGCACGAGGGAGCTTCCA
GGGGGAAACGCCTGGTATCTTTATAGTCCTGTCGGGTTTCGCCACCTCTGACTTGAGCGTCGATTTTTGT
GATGCTCGTCAGGGGGGCGGAGCCTATGGAAAAACGCCAGCAACGCGGCCTTTTTACGGTTCCTGGCCTT
TTGCTGGCCTTTTGCTCACATGTGAGGGCCTATTTCCCATGATTCCTTCATATTTGCATATACGATACAA
GGCTGTTAGAGAGATAATTGGAATTAATTTGACTGTAAACACAAAGATATTAGTACAAAATACGTGACGT
AGAAAGTAATAATTTCTTGGGTAGTTTGCAGTTTTAAAATTATGTTTTAAAATGGACTATCATATGCTTA
CCGTAACTTGAAAGTATTTCGATTTCTTGGCTTTATATATCTTGTGGAAAGGACGAAACACCGACCGCTG
GACTTCGAGTCCAGGTGGGCTGCTTGCATCAGCCTAATGTCGAGAAGTGCTTTCTTCGGAAAGTAACCCT
CGAAACAAAGAAAGGAATGCAACGGAGACCACATTTCCCCGAAAAGTGCCACCTGACGTCTAAGAAACCA
TTATTATCATGACATTAACCTATAAAAATAGGCGTATCACGAGGCCCTTTCGTCTCGCGCGTTTCGGTGA
TGACGGTGAAAACCTCTGACACATGCAGCTCCCGGAGACGGTCACAGCTTGTCTGTAAGCGGATGCCGGG
AGCAGACAAGCCCGTCAGGGCGCGTCAGCGGGTGTTGGCGGGTGTCGGGGCTGGCTTAACTATGCGGCAT
CAGAGCAGATTGTACTGAGAGTGCACCATATGCGGTGTGAAATACCGCACAGATGCGTAAGGAGAAAATA
CCGCATCAGGCGCCATTCGCCATTCAGGCTGCGCAACTGTTGGGAAGGGCGATCGGTGCGGGCCTCTTCG
CTATTACGCCAGCTGGCGAAAGGGGGATGTGCTGCAAGGCGATTAAGTTGGGTAACGCCAGGGTTTTCCC
AGTCACGACGTTGTAAAACGACGGCCAGTGAATTCGAGCTCGGTACCCGGGGATCCTCTAGAGTCGACCT
GCAGGCATGCAAGCTTGGCGTAATCATGGTCATAGCTGTTTCCTGTGTGAAATTGTTATCCGCTCACAAT
TCCACACAACATACGAGCCGGAAGCATAAAGTGTAAAGCCTGGGGTGCCTAATAGATCCGGTCTCCTTTT
ATTTTTTGTTTTAGAGGTACCCGTTACATAACTTACGGTAAATGGCCCGCCTGGCTGACCGCCCAACGAC
CCCCGCCCATTGACGTCAATAGTAACGCCAATAGGGACTTTCCATTGACGTCAATGGGTGGAGTATTTAC
GGTAAACTGCCCACTTGGCAGTACATCAAGTGTATCATATGCCAAGTACGCCCCCTATTGACGTCAATGA
CGGTAAATGGCCCGCCTGGCATTGTGCCCAGTACATGACCTTATGGGACTTTCCTACTTGGCAGTACATC
TACGTATTAGTCATCGCTATTACCATGGTCGAGGTGAGCCCCACGTTCTGCTTCACTCTCCCCATCTCCC
CCCCCTCCCCACCCCCAATTTTGTATTTATTTATTTTTTAATTATTTTGTGCAGCGATGGGGGCGGGGGG
GGGGGGCGCGCGCCAGGCGGGGCGAGGCGGAGAGGTGCGGCGGCAGCCAATCAGAGCGGCGCGCTCCGAA
AGTTTCCTTTTATGGCGAGGCGGCGGCGGCGGCGGCCCTATAAAAAGCGAAGCGCGCGGCGGGCGGGAGT
CGCTGCGCGCTGCCTTCGCCCCGTGCCCCGCTCCGCCGCCGCCTCGCGCCGCCCGCCCCGGCTCTGACTG
ACCGCGTTACTCCCACAGGTGAGCGGGCGGGACGGCCCTTCTCCTCCGGGCTGTAATTAGCTGAGCAAGA
GGTAAGGGTTTAAGGGATGGTTGGTTGGTGGGGTATTAATGTTTAATTACCTGGAGCACCTGCCTGAAAT
CACTTTTTTTCAGGTTGGACCGGTGCCACCATGAAACGGACAGCCGACGGAAGCGAGTTCGAGTCACCAA
AGAAGAAGCGGAAAGTCGGCCCTATGGAGATATACAAGACAGTGTCTGCATGGAAGAGACAGCCAGTGCG
GGTACTGAGCCTCTTCAGAAACATCGACAAGGTACTAAAGAGTTTGGGCTTCTTGGAAAGCGGTTCTGGT
TCTGGGGGAGGAACGCTGAAGTACGTGGAAGATGTCACAAATGTCGTGAGGAGAGACGTGGAGAAATGGG
GCCCCTTTGACCTGGTGTACGGCTCGACGCAGCCCCTAGGCAGCTCTTGTGATCGCTGTCCCGGCTGGTA
CATGTTCCAGTTCCACCGGATCCTGCAGTATGCGCTGCCTCGCCAGGAGAGTCAGCGGCCCTTCTTCTGG
ATATTCATGGACAATCTGCTGCTGACTGAGGATGACCAAGAGACAACTACCCGCTTCCTTCAGACAGAGG
CTGTGACCCTCCAGGATGTCCGTGGCAGAGACTACCAGAATGCTATGCGGGTGTGGAGCAACATTCCAGG
GCTGAAGAGCAAGCATGCGCCCCTGACCCCAAAGGAAGAAGAGTATCTGCAAGCCCAAGTCAGAAGCAGG
AGCAAGCTGGACGCCCCGAAAGTTGACCTCCTGGTGAAGAACTGCCTTCTCCCGCTGAGAGAGTACTTCA
AGTATTTTTCTCAAAACTCACTTCCTCTTGGAGGGCCGAGCTCTGGCGCACCCCCACCAAGTGGAGGGTC
CCCTGCCGGGTCCCCAACATCTACTGAAGAAGGCACCAGCGAATCCGCAACGCCCGAGTCAGGCCCTGGT
ACCTCCACAGAACCATCTGAAGGTAGTGCGCCTGGTTCCCCAGCTGGAAGCCCTACTTCCACCGAAGAAG
GCACGTCAACCGAACCAAGTGAAGGATCTGCCCCTGGGACCAGCACTGAACCATCTGAGGCCAAGAACAC
AATCACCAAGACACTGAAGCTGAGAATCGTGCGGCCTTACAACAGCGCCGAGGTGGAAAAAATCGTGGCC
GATGAGAAGAACAACAGAGAGAAAATCGCTCTGGAAAAAAATAAGGACAAGGTTAAAGAAGCCTGCTCCA
AGCACCTGAAAGTGGCTGCCTACTGCACCACCCAGGTCGAGAGAAACGCCTGTCTGTTCTGCAAGGCCAG
AAAGCTGGACGACAAGTTCTACCAAAAGCTGAGAGGCCAGTTCCCCGACGCCGTGTTCTGGCAGGAGATT
AGCGAGATTTTCAGACAGCTGCAGAAGCAGGCCGCCGAGATCTACAACCAGAGCCTGATCGAGCTGTACT
ACGAGATCTTTATCAAAGGCAAAGGAATTGCCAACGCTTCTAGCGTGGAACACTACCTGAGCAGAGTGTG
CTACCGGAGAGCCGCCGAGCTGTTCAAGAATGCCGCTATCGCCAGCGGACTGCGGAGCAAGATCAAGTCT
AACTTCCGGCTGAAGGAACTCAAGAATATGAAATCCCGGCTGCCAACAACAAAGAGCGACAACTTTCCAA
TCCCCCTGGTGAAGCAGAAAGGAGGCCAGTATACCGGCTTTGAGATCAGCAACCACAACTCTGATTTCAT
CATCAAGATCCCATTCGGCAGATGGCAAGTGAAGAAGGAAATCGACAAGTACAGACCTTGGGAGAAGTTC
GACTTCGAGCAGGTGCAGAAGAGTCCTAAGCCTATCAGCCTGCTGCTGTCTACCCAGAGACGGAAACGGA
ACAAAGGCTGGTCCAAGGACGAGGGCACCGAAGCCGAAATCAAGAAGGTGATGAACGGCGACTACCAGAC
CAGCTACATCGAAGTGAAGAGGGGCAGCAAGATCGGCGAGAAGTCTGCCTGGATGCTGAACCTGAGCATC
GATGTTCCTAAGATCGACAAAGGAGTGGACCCCAGCATCATCGGCGGAATTGCCGTGGGCGTGAGAAGCC
CTCTGGTCTGTGCCATCAACAATGCTTTTAGCAGATACAGCATCTCCGATAACGACCTGTTTCACTTTAA
CAAGAAGATGTTCGCCAGGCGGAGAATCCTGCTTAAAAAGAACCGCCACAAGAGAGCCGGCCACGGCGCC
AAGAACAAGCTCAAACCTATCACCATCCTGACCGAGAAGAGCGAGCGGTTCCGGAAAAAGCTGATCGAGA
GATGGGCCTGTGAAATCGCCGACTTCTTCATCAAAAATAAGGTGGGCACAGTGCAGATGGAAAACCTGGA
AGGCATGAAGAGAAAGGAAGATAGCTATTTCAACATCCGGCTGAGAGGCTTCTGGCCTTACGCCGAGATG
CAGAACAAGATCGAGTTCAAGCTGAAGCAATACGGCATCGAGATCAGAAAGGTGGCTCCTAACAACACCA
GCAAAACCTGTAGCAAGTGCGGCCATCTGAACAACTACTTCAACTTCGAGTACAGAAAGAAGAACAAGTT
CCCCCACTTCAAGTGCGAGAAGTGCAACTTCAAGGAAAACGCCGCTTATAATGCTGCGCTGAATATCTCT
AATCCTAAGCTGAAATCTACAAAGGAGGAACCCGGCGGTGGCGGAGGGATGGATGCTAAGTCACTAACTG
CCTGGTCCCGGACACTGGTGACCTTCAAGGATGTATTTGTGGACTTCACCAGGGAGGAGTGGAAGCTGCT
GGACACTGCTCAGCAGATCGTGTACAGAAATGTGATGCTGGAGAACTATAAGAACCTGGTTTCCTTGGGT
TATCAGCTTACTAAGCCAGATGTGATCCTCCGGTTGGAGAAGGGAGAAGAGCCCGGAAGCGGATCCGATT
ACAAAGATGACGATGACAAAGACTACAAGGATGATGATGATAAGGGATCCGGCGCAACAAACTTCTCTCT
GCTGAAACAAGCCGGAGATGTCGAAGAGAATCCTGGACCGATGGTGAGCAAGGGCGAGGAGCTGTTCACC
GGGGTGGTGCCCATCCTGGTCGAGCTGGACGGCGACGTAAACGGCCACAAGTTCAGCGTGTCCGGCGAGG
GCGAGGGCGATGCCACCTACGGCAAGCTGACCCTGAAGTTCATCTGCACCACCGGCAAGCTGCCCGTGCC
CTGGCCCACCCTCGTGACCACCCTGACCTACGGCGTGCAGTGCTTCAGCCGCTACCCCGACCACATGAAG
CAGCACGACTTCTTCAAGTCCGCCATGCCCGAAGGCTACGTCCAGGAGCGCACCATCTTCTTCAAGGACG
ACGGCAACTACAAGACCCGCGCCGAGGTGAAGTTCGAGGGCGACACCCTGGTGAACCGCATCGAGCTGAA
GGGCATCGACTTCAAGGAGGACGGCAACATCCTGGGGCACAAGCTGGAGTACAACTACAACAGCCACAAC
GTCTATATCATGGCCGACAAGCAGAAGAACGGCATCAAGGTGAACTTCAAGATCCGCCACAACATCGAGG
ACGGCAGCGTGCAGCTCGCCGACCACTACCAGCAGAACACCCCCATCGGCGACGGCCCCGTGCTGCTGCC
CGACAACCACTACCTGAGCACCCAGTCCGCCCTGAGCAAAGACCCCAACGAGAAGCGCGATCACATGGTC
CTGCTGGAGTTCGTGACCGCCGCCGGGATCACTCTCGGCATGGACGAGCTGTACAAGTAAACGCGTTAAG
AATTCCTAGAGCTCGCTGATCAGCCTCGACTGTGCCTTCTAGTTGCCAGCCATCTGTTGTTTGCCCCTCC
CCCGTGCCTTCCTTGACCCTGGAAGGTGCCACTCCCACTGTCCTTTCCTAATAAAATGAGGAAATTGCAT
CGCATTGTCTGAGTAGGTGTCATTCTATTCTGGGGGGTGGGGTGGGGCAGGACAGCAAGGGGGAGGATTG
GGAAGAGAATAGCAGGCATGCTGGGGAGCGGCCGCAGGAACCCCTAGTGATGGAGTTGGCCACTCCCTCT
CTGCGCGCTCGCTCGCTCACTGAGGCCGGGCGACCAAAGGTCGCCCGACGCCCGGGCTTTGCCCGGGCGG
CCTCAGTGAGCGAGCGAGCGCGCAGCTGCCTGCAGGGGCGCCTGATGCGGTATTTTCTCCTTACGCATCT
GTGCGGTATTTCACACCGCATACGTCAAAGCAACCATAGT
